Addgene plasmid #115464: pLKO.1-shMBNL3-9465
Purpose: Constitutive lentiviral expression
Depositing lab: William Hahn. Depositing organization: Dana-Farber Cancer Institute. Publication: An alternative splicing switch in FLNB promotes the mesenchymal cell state in human breast cancer. Li J, Choi PS, Chaffer CL, Labella K, Hwang JH, Giacomelli AO, Kim JW, Ilic N, Doench JG, Ly SH, Dai C, Hagel K, Hong AL, Gjoerup O, Goel S, Ge JY, Root DE, Zhao JJ, Brooks AN, Weinberg RA, Hahn WC. Elife. 2018 Jul 30;7. pii: 37184. doi: 10.7554/eLife.37184. 37184 PubMed 30059005.
Backbone
  Vector backbone: pLKO.1
  Backbone manufacturer: Broad Institute - Genetic Perturbation Platform
  Vector type: Mammalian Expression, Lentiviral, RNAi
  Selectable markers: Puromycin
Growth in bacteria
  Bacterial resistance: Ampicillin, 100 μg/mL
  Growth temperature: 37°C
  Growth strain: NEB Stable
  Copy number: High Copy
Gene/Insert
  Gene/Insert name: shMBNL3-9465
  gRNA/shRNA sequence: CCAGCCAGCAAATTCAAATAA
  Species: H. sapiens (human)
  Entrez Gene: MBNL3 (a.k.a. CHCR, MBLX, MBLX39, MBXL)
  Cloning method: Unknown
  Sequencing primers: 5′ LKO.1 5'
Terms and licenses: Academic/Nonprofit Terms; Industry Terms: Not Available to Industry
How to cite: pLKO.1-shMBNL3-9465 was a gift from William Hahn (Addgene plasmid # 115464 ; http://n2t.net/addgene:115464 ; RRID:Addgene_115464)
