[The description below was written by a language model from this plasmid's Addgene catalogue record and pLannotate feature annotations shown in this document.]
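Description:
pLKO.1-shMBNL3-9465 is a lentiviral RNAi vector built on the pLKO.1 backbone from the Broad Institute's Genetic Perturbation Platform. It carries a short hairpin RNA directed against human MBNL3 (muscleblind-like splicing regulator 3). In bacteria the 7,085 nt plasmid is maintained as a high-copy construct through a ColE1/pUC-type origin and selected with ampicillin via the β-lactamase gene. An f1 origin, an SV40 origin and remnants of lac and phage promoter sequences are also present as backbone carry-over.

The viral portion follows a third-generation, self-inactivating design. An RSV promoter fused to a truncated HIV-1 5' LTR drives production of the genomic RNA in packaging cells. It is followed by the Ψ packaging signal with an adjoining gag fragment, the Rev response element for Rev-dependent nuclear export, and the cPPT/CTS, which aids nuclear import of the reverse-transcribed genome. The 3' LTR carries a ΔU3 deletion, so the integrated provirus lacks LTR promoter activity.

Within this frame, a human U6 RNA polymerase III promoter is annotated immediately upstream of the position where the hairpin sits. The hairpin itself is not called as a separate feature in the table. Transcription from U6 gives constitutive shRNA expression. A downstream human PGK promoter drives puromycin N-acetyltransferase, allowing selection of stably transduced mammalian cells with puromycin.

The construct is intended for stable knockdown of MBNL3 in human cells. It was deposited in connection with a study of an alternative splicing switch in FLNB that promotes the mesenchymal cell state in breast cancer.
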