Features (pLannotate 1.2.2; 25 found; start..end, strand, type, name):
     31..148     +  misc_feature   cPPT/CTS: central polypurine tract and central termination sequence of HIV-1
    197..707     +  promoter       hPGK promoter: human phosphoglycerate kinase 1 promoter
    729..1328    +  CDS            PuroR: puromycin N-acetyltransferase; pac from Streptomyces alboniger; confers resistance to puromycin
   1371..1454    +  CDS            nef (fragment): NEF_HV1Z2 - Experimental evidence at protein level: Swiss-Prot protein existence level 1. Extracellular Nef protein targets CD4(+) T-lymphocytes for apoptosis by interacting with CXCR4 surface receptors. From Human immunodeficiency virus type 1 group M subtype D (isolate Z2/CDC-Z34) (HIV-1).
   1456..1689    +  LTR            3' LTR (ΔU3): self-inactivating 3' long terminal repeat (LTR) from HIV-1
   1761..1882    +  polyA_signal   SV40 poly(A) signal: SV40 polyadenylation signal
   1922..2057    +  rep_origin     SV40 ori: SV40 origin of replication
   2078..2096    -  promoter       T7 promoter: promoter for bacteriophage T7 RNA polymerase
   2104..2259    +  CDS            lacZα (fragment): LacZα fragment of β-galactosidase; lacZ fragment
   2264..2692    +  rep_origin     f1 ori (sequence partly withheld): f1 bacteriophage origin of replication; arrow indicates direction of (+) strand synthesis
   2745..2849    +  promoter       AmpR promoter: bla
   2850..3710    +  CDS            AmpR: β-lactamase; bla; confers resistance to ampicillin, carbenicillin, and related antibiotics
   3881..4469    +  rep_origin     ori: high-copy-number ColE1/pMB1/pBR322/pUC origin of replication
   4652..4744    +  CDS            lacI (fragment): lac repressor; lacI; The lac repressor binds to the lac operator to inhibit transcription in E. coli. This inhibition can be relieved by adding lactose or isopropyl-β-D-thiogalactopyranoside (IPTG).
   4757..4778    +  protein_bind   CAP binding site: CAP binding activates transcription in the presence of cAMP. E. coli catabolite activator protein
   4793..4823    +  promoter       lac promoter: promoter for the E. coli lac operon
   4831..4847    +  protein_bind   lac operator: The lac repressor binds to the lac operator to inhibit transcription in E. coli. This inhibition can be relieved by adding lactose or isopropyl-β-D-thiogalactopyranoside (IPTG). lac repressor encoded by lacI
   4892..4910    +  promoter       T3 promoter: promoter for bacteriophage T3 RNA polymerase
   4938..5164    +  promoter       RSV promoter: Rous sarcoma virus enhancer/promoter
   5165..5345    +  LTR            5' LTR (truncated): truncated 5' long terminal repeat (LTR) from HIV-1
   5392..5517    +  misc_feature   HIV-1 Ψ: packaging signal of human immunodeficiency virus type 1
   5501..5864    +  CDS            HIV-1 gag (fragment): gag protein from human immunodeficiency virus 1; gag
   6010..6243    +  misc_feature   RRE: The Rev response element (RRE) of HIV-1 allows for Rev-dependent mRNA export from the nucleus to the cytoplasm.
   6620..6720    +  CDS            Rev (fragment): human immunodeficiency virus 1 (HIV-1) Rev protein; rev; enhances nuclear export of unspliced and incompletely spliced viral mRNAs
   6770..7010    +  promoter       U6 promoter: RNA polymerase III promoter for human U6 snRNA
>Addgene plasmid #115464 | pLKO.1-shMBNL3-9465 | addgene full sequence | sequence record 224206 | Addgene NGS Result
CTCGAGACAAATGGCAGTATTCATCCACAATTTTAAAAGAAAAGGGGGGATTGGGGGGTACAGTGCAGGG
GAAAGAATAGTAGACATAATAGCAACAGACATACAAACTAAAGAATTACAAAAACAAATTACAAAAATTC
AAAATTTTCGGGTTTATTACAGGGACAGCAGAGATCCACTTTGGCCGCGGCTCGAGGGGGTTGGGGTTGC
GCCTTTTCCAAGGCAGCCCTGGGTTTGCGCAGGGACGCGGCTGCTCTGGGCGTGGTTCCGGGAAACGCAG
CGGCGCCGACCCTGGGTCTCGCACATTCTTCACGTCCGTTCGCAGCGTCACCCGGATCTTCGCCGCTACC
CTTGTGGGCCCCCCGGCGACGCTTCCTGCTCCGCCCCTAAGTCGGGAAGGTTCCTTGCGGTTCGCGGCGT
GCCGGACGTGACAAACGGAAGCCGCACGTCTCACTAGTACCCTCGCAGACGGACAGCGCCAGGGAGCAAT
GGCAGCGCGCCGACCGCGATGGGCTGTGGCCAATAGCGGCTGCTCAGCAGGGCGCGCCGAGAGCAGCGGC
CGGGAAGGGGCGGTGCGGGAGGCGGGGTGTGGGGCGGTAGTGTGGGCCCTGTTCCTGCCCGCGCGGTGTT
CCGCATTCTGCAAGCCTCCGGAGCGCACGTCGGCAGTCGGCTCCCTCGTTGACCGAATCACCGACCTCTC
TCCCCAGGGGGATCCACCGGAGCTTACCATGACCGAGTACAAGCCCACGGTGCGCCTCGCCACCCGCGAC
GACGTCCCCAGGGCCGTACGCACCCTCGCCGCCGCGTTCGCCGACTACCCCGCCACGCGCCACACCGTCG
ATCCGGACCGCCACATCGAGCGGGTCACCGAGCTGCAAGAACTCTTCCTCACGCGCGTCGGGCTCGACAT
CGGCAAGGTGTGGGTCGCGGACGACGGCGCCGCGGTGGCGGTCTGGACCACGCCGGAGAGCGTCGAAGCG
GGGGCGGTGTTCGCCGAGATCGGCCCGCGCATGGCCGAGTTGAGCGGTTCCCGGCTGGCCGCGCAGCAAC
AGATGGAAGGCCTCCTGGCGCCGCACCGGCCCAAGGAGCCCGCGTGGTTCCTGGCCACCGTCGGCGTCTC
GCCCGACCACCAGGGCAAGGGTCTGGGCAGCGCCGTCGTGCTCCCCGGAGTGGAGGCGGCCGAGCGCGCC
GGGGTGCCCGCCTTCCTGGAGACCTCCGCGCCCCGCAACCTCCCCTTCTACGAGCGGCTCGGCTTCACCG
TCACCGCCGACGTCGAGGTGCCCGAAGGACCGCGCACCTGGTGCATGACCCGCAAGCCCGGTGCCTGACG
CCCGCCCCACGACCCGCAGCGCCCGACCGAAAGGAGCGCACGACCCCATGCATCGGTACCTTTAAGACCA
ATGACTTACAAGGCAGCTGTAGATCTTAGCCACTTTTTAAAAGAAAAGGGGGGACTGGAAGGGCTAATTC
ACTCCCAACGAAGACAAGATCTGCTTTTTGCTTGTACTGGGTCTCTCTGGTTAGACCAGATCTGAGCCTG
GGAGCTCTCTGGCTAACTAGGGAACCCACTGCTTAAGCCTCAATAAAGCTTGCCTTGAGTGCTTCAAGTA
GTGTGTGCCCGTCTGTTGTGTGACTCTGGTAACTAGAGATCCCTCAGACCCTTTTAGTCAGTGTGGAAAA
TCTCTAGCAGTAGTAGTTCATGTCATCTTATTATTCAGTATTTATAACTTGCAAAGAAATGAATATCAGA
GAGTGAGAGGAACTTGTTTATTGCAGCTTATAATGGTTACAAATAAAGCAATAGCATCACAAATTTCACA
AATAAAGCATTTTTTTCACTGCATTCTAGTTGTGGTTTGTCCAAACTCATCAATGTATCTTATCATGTCT
GGCTCTAGCTATCCCGCCCCTAACTCCGCCCATCCCGCCCCTAACTCCGCCCAGTTCCGCCCATTCTCCG
CCCCATGGCTGACTAATTTTTTTTATTTATGCAGAGGCCGAGGCCGCCTCGGCCTCTGAGCTATTCCAGA
AGTAGTGAGGAGGCTTTTTTGGAGGCCTAGGGACGTACCCAATTCGCCCTATAGTGAGTCGTATTACGCG
CGCTCACTGGCCGTCGTTTTACAACGTCGTGACTGGGAAAACCCTGGCGTTACCCAACTTAATCGCCTTG
CAGCACATCCCCCTTTCGCCAGCTGGCGTAATAGCGAAGAGGCCCGCACCGATCGCCCTTCCCAACAGTT
GCGCAGCCTGAATGGCGAATGGG
[124 nt withheld, positions 2264-2387]
C
[91 nt withheld, positions 2389-2479]
A
[49 nt withheld, positions 2481-2529]
CCTTTGACGTTGGAGTCCACGTTCTTT
[37 nt withheld, positions 2557-2593]
ACCCTATCTCGGTCTATTCTTTTGATTTATAAGGGATTTTGCCGATTTCGGCCTATTGGTTAAAAAATGA
GCTGATTTAACAAAAATTTAACGCGAATTTTAACAAAATATTAACGCTTACAATTTAGGTGGCACTTTTC
GGGGAAATGTGCGCGGAACCCCTATTTGTTTATTTTTCTAAATACATTCAAATATGTATCCGCTCATGAG
ACAATAACCCTGATAAATGCTTCAATAATATTGAAAAAGGAAGAGTATGAGTATTCAACATTTCCGTGTC
GCCCTTATTCCCTTTTTTGCGGCATTTTGCCTTCCTGTTTTTGCTCACCCAGAAACGCTGGTGAAAGTAA
AAGATGCTGAAGATCAGTTGGGTGCACGAGTGGGTTACATCGAACTGGATCTCAACAGCGGTAAGATCCT
TGAGAGTTTTCGCCCCGAAGAACGTTTTCCAATGATGAGCACTTTTAAAGTTCTGCTATGTGGCGCGGTA
TTATCCCGTATTGACGCCGGGCAAGAGCAACTCGGTCGCCGCATACACTATTCTCAGAATGACTTGGTTG
AGTACTCACCAGTCACAGAAAAGCATCTTACGGATGGCATGACAGTAAGAGAATTATGCAGTGCTGCCAT
AACCATGAGTGATAACACTGCGGCCAACTTACTTCTGACAACGATCGGAGGACCGAAGGAGCTAACCGCT
TTTTTGCACAACATGGGGGATCATGTAACTCGCCTTGATCGTTGGGAACCGGAGCTGAATGAAGCCATAC
CAAACGACGAGCGTGACACCACGATGCCTGTAGCAATGGCAACAACGTTGCGCAAACTATTAACTGGCGA
ACTACTTACTCTAGCTTCCCGGCAACAATTAATAGACTGGATGGAGGCGGATAAAGTTGCAGGACCACTT
CTGCGCTCGGCCCTTCCGGCTGGCTGGTTTATTGCTGATAAATCTGGAGCCGGTGAGCGTGGGTCTCGCG
GTATCATTGCAGCACTGGGGCCAGATGGTAAGCCCTCCCGTATCGTAGTTATCTACACGACGGGGAGTCA
GGCAACTATGGATGAACGAAATAGACAGATCGCTGAGATAGGTGCCTCACTGATTAAGCATTGGTAACTG
TCAGACCAAGTTTACTCATATATACTTTAGATTGATTTAAAACTTCATTTTTAATTTAAAAGGATCTAGG
TGAAGATCCTTTTTGATAATCTCATGACCAAAATCCCTTAACGTGAGTTTTCGTTCCACTGAGCGTCAGA
CCCCGTAGAAAAGATCAAAGGATCTTCTTGAGATCCTTTTTTTCTGCGCGTAATCTGCTGCTTGCAAACA
AAAAAACCACCGCTACCAGCGGTGGTTTGTTTGCCGGATCAAGAGCTACCAACTCTTTTTCCGAAGGTAA
CTGGCTTCAGCAGAGCGCAGATACCAAATACTGTTCTTCTAGTGTAGCCGTAGTTAGGCCACCACTTCAA
GAACTCTGTAGCACCGCCTACATACCTCGCTCTGCTAATCCTGTTACCAGTGGCTGCTGCCAGTGGCGAT
AAGTCGTGTCTTACCGGGTTGGACTCAAGACGATAGTTACCGGATAAGGCGCAGCGGTCGGGCTGAACGG
GGGGTTCGTGCACACAGCCCAGCTTGGAGCGAACGACCTACACCGAACTGAGATACCTACAGCGTGAGCT
ATGAGAAAGCGCCACGCTTCCCGAAGGGAGAAAGGCGGACAGGTATCCGGTAAGCGGCAGGGTCGGAACA
GGAGAGCGCACGAGGGAGCTTCCAGGGGGAAACGCCTGGTATCTTTATAGTCCTGTCGGGTTTCGCCACC
TCTGACTTGAGCGTCGATTTTTGTGATGCTCGTCAGGGGGGCGGAGCCTATGGAAAAACGCCAGCAACGC
GGCCTTTTTACGGTTCCTGGCCTTTTGCTGGCCTTTTGCTCACATGTTCTTTCCTGCGTTATCCCCTGAT
TCTGTGGATAACCGTATTACCGCCTTTGAGTGAGCTGATACCGCTCGCCGCAGCCGAACGACCGAGCGCA
GCGAGTCAGTGAGCGAGGAAGCGGAAGAGCGCCCAATACGCAAACCGCCTCTCCCCGCGCGTTGGCCGAT
TCATTAATGCAGCTGGCACGACAGGTTTCCCGACTGGAAAGCGGGCAGTGAGCGCAACGCAATTAATGTG
AGTTAGCTCACTCATTAGGCACCCCAGGCTTTACACTTTATGCTTCCGGCTCGTATGTTGTGTGGAATTG
TGAGCGGATAACAATTTCACACAGGAAACAGCTATGACCATGATTACGCCAAGCGCGCAATTAACCCTCA
CTAAAGGGAACAAAAGCTGGAGCTGCAAGCTTAATGTAGTCTTATGCAATACTCTTGTAGTCTTGCAACA
TGGTAACGATGAGTTAGCAACATGCCTTACAAGGAGAGAAAAAGCACCGTGCATGCCGATTGGTGGAAGT
AAGGTGGTACGATCGTGCCTTATTAGGAAGGCAACAGACGGGTCTGACATGGATTGGACGAACCACTGAA
TTGCCGCATTGCAGAGATATTGTATTTAAGTGCCTAGCTCGATACATAAACGGGTCTCTCTGGTTAGACC
AGATCTGAGCCTGGGAGCTCTCTGGCTAACTAGGGAACCCACTGCTTAAGCCTCAATAAAGCTTGCCTTG
AGTGCTTCAAGTAGTGTGTGCCCGTCTGTTGTGTGACTCTGGTAACTAGAGATCCCTCAGACCCTTTTAG
TCAGTGTGGAAAATCTCTAGCAGTGGCGCCCGAACAGGGACTTGAAAGCGAAAGGGAAACCAGAGGAGCT
CTCTCGACGCAGGACTCGGCTTGCTGAAGCGCGCACGGCAAGAGGCGAGGGGCGGCGACTGGTGAGTACG
CCAAAAATTTTGACTAGCGGAGGCTAGAAGGAGAGAGATGGGTGCGAGAGCGTCAGTATTAAGCGGGGGA
GAATTAGATCGCGATGGGAAAAAATTCGGTTAAGGCCAGGGGGAAAGAAAAAATATAAATTAAAACATAT
AGTATGGGCAAGCAGGGAGCTAGAACGATTCGCAGTTAATCCTGGCCTGTTAGAAACATCAGAAGGCTGT
AGACAAATACTGGGACAGCTACAACCATCCCTTCAGACAGGATCAGAAGAACTTAGATCATTATATAATA
CAGTAGCAACCCTCTATTGTGTGCATCAAAGGATAGAGATAAAAGACACCAAGGAAGCTTTAGACAAGAT
AGAGGAAGAGCAAAACAAAAGTAAGACCACCGCACAGCAAGCGGCCGCTGATCTTCAGACCTGGAGGAGG
AGATATGAGGGACAATTGGAGAAGTGAATTATATAAATATAAAGTAGTAAAAATTGAACCATTAGGAGTA
GCACCCACCAAGGCAAAGAGAAGAGTGGTGCAGAGAGAAAAAAGAGCAGTGGGAATAGGAGCTTTGTTCC
TTGGGTTCTTGGGAGCAGCAGGAAGCACTATGGGCGCAGCGTCAATGACGCTGACGGTACAGGCCAGACA
ATTATTGTCTGGTATAGTGCAGCAGCAGAACAATTTGCTGAGGGCTATTGAGGCGCAACAGCATCTGTTG
CAACTCACAGTCTGGGGCATCAAGCAGCTCCAGGCAAGAATCCTGGCTGTGGAAAGATACCTAAAGGATC
AACAGCTCCTGGGGATTTGGGGTTGCTCTGGAAAACTCATTTGCACCACTGCTGTGCCTTGGAATGCTAG
TTGGAGTAATAAATCTCTGGAACAGATTTGGAATCACACGACCTGGATGGAGTGGGACAGAGAAATTAAC
AATTACACAAGCTTAATACACTCCTTAATTGAAGAATCGCAAAACCAGCAAGAAAAGAATGAACAAGAAT
TATTGGAATTAGATAAATGGGCAAGTTTGTGGAATTGGTTTAACATAACAAATTGGCTGTGGTATATAAA
ATTATTCATAATGATAGTAGGAGGCTTGGTAGGTTTAAGAATAGTTTTTGCTGTACTTTCTATAGTGAAT
AGAGTTAGGCAGGGATATTCACCATTATCGTTTCAGACCCACCTCCCAACCCCGAGGGGACCCGACAGGC
CCGAAGGAATAGAAGAAGAAGGTGGAGAGAGAGACAGAGACAGATCCATTCGATTAGTGAACGGATCTCG
ACGGTATCGATCACGAGACTAGCCTCGAGCGGCCGCCCCCTTCACCGAGGGCCTATTTCCCATGATTCCT
TCATATTTGCATATACGATACAAGGCTGTTAGAGAGATAATTGGAATTAATTTGACTGTAAACACAAAGA
TATTAGTACAAAATACGTGACGTAGAAAGTAATAATTTCTTGGGTAGTTTGCAGTTTTAAAATTATGTTT
TAAAATGGACTATCATATGCTTACCGTAACTTGAAAGTATTTCGATTTCTTGGCTTTATATATCTTGTGG
AAAGGACGAAACACCGGCCAGCCAGCAAATTCAAATAACTCGAGTTATTTGAATTTGCTGGCTGGTTTTT
TGAATTCTCGAC
