>Addgene plasmid #115464 | pLKO.1-shMBNL3-9465 | depositor partial sequence | sequence record 217547 | LKO.1 5' sequence
TATATATCTTGTGGAAAGGACGAAACACCGGCCAGCCAGCAAATTCAAATAACTCGAGTTATTTGAATTT
GCTGGCTGGTTTTTTGAATTCTCGACCTCGAGACAAATGGCAGTATTCATCCACAATTTTAAAAGAAAAG
GGGGGATTGGGGGGTACAGTGCAGGGGAAAGAATAGTAGACATAATAGCAACAGACATACAAACTAAAGA
ATTACAAAAACAAATTACAAAAATTCAAAATTTTCGGGTTTATTACAGGGACAGCAGAGATCCACTTTGG
CCGCGGCTCGAGGGGGTTGGGGTTGCGCCTTTTCCAAGGCAGCCCTGGGTTTGCGCAGGGACGCGGCTGC
TCTGGGCGTGGTTCCGGGAAACGCAGCGGCGCCGACCCTGGGTCTCGCACATTCTTCACGTCCGTTCGCA
GCGTCACCCGGATCTTCGCCGCTACCCTTGTGGGCCCCCCGGCGACGCTTCCTGCTCCGCCCCTAAGTCG
GGAAGGTTCCTTGCGGTTCGCGGCGTGCCGGACGTGACAAACGGAAGCCGCACGTCTCACTAGTACCCTC
GCAGACGGACAGCGCCAGGGAGCAATGGCAGCGCGCCGACCGCGATGGGCTGTGGCCAATAGCGGCTGCT
CAGCAG
